>Addgene plasmid #105361 | pJOG298 | addgene full sequence | sequence record 206359 | Addgene NGS Result
GTGGCTCTTCAGTGGACGAAAGGGCCTCGTGATACGCCTATTTTTATAGGTTAATGTCATGATAATAATG
GTTTCTTAGACGTCAGGTGGCACTTTTCGGGGAAATGTGCGCGGAACCCCTATTTGTTTATTTTTCTAAA
TACATTCAAATATGTATCCGCTCATGAGACAATAACCCTGATAAATGCTTCAATAATATTGAAAAAGGAA
GAGTATGCGCTCACGCAACTGGTCCAGAACCTTGACCGAACGCAGCGGTGGTAACGGCGCAGTGGCGGTT
TTCATGGCTTGTTATGACTGTTTTTTTTTGGGGTACAGTCTATGCCTCGGGCATCCAAGCAGCAAGCGCG
TTACGCCGTGGGTCGATGTTTGATGTTATGGAGCAGCAACGATGTTACGCAGCAGGGCAGTCGCCCTAAA
ACAAAGTTAAACATCATGAGGGAAGCGGTGATCGCCGAAGTATCGACTCAACTATCAGAGGTAGTTGGCG
TCATCGAGCGCCATCTCGAACCGACGTTGCTGGCCGTACATTTGTACGGCTCCGCAGTGGATGGCGGCCT
GAAGCCACACAGCGATATTGATTTGCTGGTTACGGTGACCGTAAGGCTTGATGAAACAACGCGGCGAGCT
TTGATCAACGACCTTTTGGAAACTTCGGCTTCCCCTGGAGAGAGCGAGATTCTCCGCGCTGTAGAAGTCA
CCATTGTTGTGCACGACGACATCATTCCGTGGCGTTATCCAGCTAAGCGCGAACTGCAATTTGGAGAATG
GCAGCGCAATGACATTCTTGCAGGTATCTTCGAGCCAGCCACGATCGACATTGATCTGGCTATCTTGCTG
ACAAAAGCAAGAGAACATAGCGTTGCCTTGGTAGGTCCAGCGGCGGAGGAACTCTTTGATCCGGTTCCTG
AACAGGATCTATTTGAGGCGCTAAATGAAACCTTAACGCTATGGAACTCGCCGCCCGACTGGGCTGGCGA
TGAGCGAAATGTAGTGCTTACGTTGTCCCGCATTTGGTACAGCGCAGTAACCGGCAAAATCGCGCCGAAG
GATGTCGCTGCCGACTGGGCAATGGAGCGCCTGCCGGCCCAGTATCAGCCCGTCATACTTGAAGCTAGAC
AGGCTTATCTTGGACAAGAAGAAGATCGCTTGGCCTCGCGCGCAGATCAGTTGGAAGAATTTGTCCATTA
CGTAAAAGGCGAGATCACCAAGGTAGTCGGCAAATAACTGTCAGACCAAGTTTACTCATATATACTTTAG
ATTGATTTAAAACTTCATTTTTAATTTAAAAGGATCTAGGTGAAGATCCTTTTTGATAATCTCATGACCA
AAATCCCTTAACGTGAGTTTTCGTTCCACTGAGCGTCAGACCCCGTAGAAAAGATCAAAGGATCTTCTTG
AGATCCTTTTTTTCTGCGCGTAATCTGCTGCTTGCAAACAAAAAAACCACCGCTACCAGCGGTGGTTTGT
TTGCCGGATCAAGAGCTACCAACTCTTTTTCCGAAGGTAACTGGCTTCAGCAGAGCGCAGATACCAAATA
CTGTTCTTCTAGTGTAGCCGTAGTTAGGCCACCACTTCAAGAACTCTGTAGCACCGCCTACATACCTCGC
TCTGCTAATCCTGTTACCAGTGGCTGCTGCCAGTGGCGATAAGTCGTGTCTTACCGGGTTGGACTCAAGA
CGATAGTTACCGGATAAGGCGCAGCGGTCGGGCTGAACGGGGGGTTCGTGCACACAGCCCAGCTTGGAGC
GAACGACCTACACCGAACTGAGATACCTACAGCGTGAGCTATGAGAAAGCGCCACGCTTCCCGAAGGGAG
AAAGGCGGACAGGTATCCGGTAAGCGGCAGGGTCGGAACAGGAGAGCGCACGAGGGAGCTTCCAGGGGGA
AACGCCTGGTATCTTTATAGTCCTGTCGGGTTTCGCCACCTCTGACTTGAGCGTCGATTTTTGTGATGCT
CGTCAGGGGGGCGGAGCCTATGGAAAAACGCCAGCAACGCGGCCTTTTTACGGTTCCTGGCCTTTTGCTG
GCCTTTTGCTCACATGTTCTTTCCTGCGTTATCCCCTGATTCTGTGGATAACCGTATTACCGCCTTTGAG
TGAGCTGATACCGCTCGCCGCAGCCGAACGACCGAGCGCAGCGAGTCAGTGAGCGAGGAAGCGGAAGAGC
GCCCAATACGCAAACCGCCTCTCCCCGCGCGTTGGCCGATTCATTAATCACTCTGTGGTCTCAGGAGTTA
ATAGATGTTTAGTTTTTATTATGACAAAAAAGTTGCAGAGAATGTAACCTTTACTTGGCTTTTGCTTTTG
TTAAAGTGGTTTTAGGTGGTCGGCAACACATCATCTCTCATCATTGTTTTTTTTTCTTTTCTCTTTCAAT
TGGGCTTTATCATAGAGAACAATGATTTTGGATATGAACTTATTAGTAGTTTCAGCAATAGTTTAGACTT
TCGAATCGGTAAATATCAGTAACTTAGAACTCAGGCTGAAACTTTGATTCTTTTACTGTATTTAGCTAGA
TTCTACACTTGGTGGACTCCATCAGCAATTACTTCACAGACCGAGGTAGCTCCTACAACTCTCTGATGCT
TGATCTCGTTCAAATAGATGTCTCATAATTGCTTCTTTTTTGTTTTTGTTTTTGGGCTTTATTAAAGAGG
AGTAAGGCCCATTAAGAGAACCCGTTTGTTTGTTGGATTCGGATTTGGCAAATGGATAGCGCCAAAATCG
TGTCGATTTTCCCGCCATCTCCATTTCTTAATCTGGGTTCTTAAACCTAAATCAGTTACTCAGCTTCACC
AAACCACCAAATTGACCGGATTTGTAAAAATGTGAGACCACGAA
Features (pLannotate 1.2.2; 7 found; start..end, strand, type, name):
    110..214     +  promoter       AmpR promoter: bla
    205..285     -  CDS            int (fragment): INT2_ECOLX - Protein inferred from homology: Swiss-Prot protein existence level 3. Putative integrase believed to be involved in the insertion of antibiotic resistance genes into plasmids and transposons. From Escherichia coli.
    373..429     +  CDS            GmR (fragment): gentamycin acetyltransferase; aacC1; confers resistance to gentamycin
    436..1224    +  CDS            aadA: S3AD_ECOLX - Experimental evidence at protein level: Swiss-Prot protein existence level 1. Mediates bacterial resistance to the antibiotics streptomycin and spectinomycin. From Escherichia coli.
   1398..1986    +  rep_origin     ori: high-copy-number ColE1/pMB1/pBR322/pUC origin of replication
   2169..2218    +  CDS            lacI (fragment): lac repressor; lacI; The lac repressor binds to the lac operator to inhibit transcription in E. coli. This inhibition can be relieved by adding lactose or isopropyl-β-D-thiogalactopyranoside (IPTG).
   2359..2377    +  terminator     PGK1 terminator (fragment): S. cerevisae PGK1; transcription terminator for 3-phosphoglycerate kinase gene
