[The description below was written by a language model from this plasmid's Addgene catalogue record and pLannotate feature annotations shown in this document.]
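Description:
pJOG298 is a small (about 2.8 kb) level 0 part plasmid for the plant Modular Cloning (MoClo) system, built in the pICH41295 backbone and belonging to an extended collection of plant parts for Golden Gate-style hierarchical assembly. It is maintained in E. coli as a high-copy plasmid through a ColE1/pUC-type origin. Selection is with spectinomycin, conferred by the aadA aminoglycoside adenylyltransferase gene, which the annotation places downstream of a bla-type promoter. The short integrase and gentamicin acetyltransferase fragments flanking aadA are probably remnants of the integron context from which the resistance cassette was derived, not functional genes. The brief lacI and PGK1 terminator hits are only tens of bases long and are likely incidental matches or backbone remnants.

The payload is a roughly 600 bp promoter fragment of the Arabidopsis thaliana ICU2 gene (At5g67100). It was domesticated by removing internal BsaI and BpiI recognition sites so that it tolerates the type IIS enzymes used in MoClo assembly. The fragment was inserted through BpiI sites that were destroyed during cloning, the usual way a level 0 module is made. In this system the part would then normally be released with BsaI for assembly with coding sequence and terminator modules into a transcription unit. The automated feature table does not annotate the promoter itself, which presumably lies in the unannotated region after the origin, and the record does not state the fusion-site overhangs. The plasmid carries no plant selection marker or T-DNA elements of its own. It serves purely as a donor of a regulatory part for building plant expression constructs driven by ICU2 regulatory sequence.
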