Addgene plasmid #105361: pJOG298
Purpose: Synthetic biology
Depositing lab: Johannes Stuttmann. Depositing organization: Martin-Luther-Universitaet Halle-Wittenberg. Publication: Peripheral infrastructure vectors and an extended set of plant parts for the Modular Cloning system. Gantner J, Ordon J, Ilse T, Kretschmer C, Gruetzner R, Lofke C, Dagdas Y, Burstenbinder K, Marillonnet S, Stuttmann J. PLoS One. 2018 May 30;13(5):e0197185. doi: 10.1371/journal.pone.0197185. eCollection 2018. PubMed 29847550.
Backbone
  Vector backbone: pICH41295 (Engler et al., 2014)
  Vector type: Synthetic Biology
Growth in bacteria
  Bacterial resistance: Spectinomycin, 50 μg/mL
  Growth temperature: 37°C
  Growth strain: DH5alpha
  Copy number: High Copy
Gene/Insert
  Gene/Insert name: promotor ICU2 (At5g67100;600bp)
  Species: A. thaliana (mustard weed)
  Mutation: BsaI/ BpiI restriction sites removed
  Cloning method: Restriction Enzyme; 5′ cloning site BpiI (destroyed during cloning); 3′ cloning site BpiI (destroyed during cloning)
  Sequencing primers: 5′ CTTTGAGTGAGCTGATACCG; 3′ GGGTTCCGCGCACATTTC
Terms and licenses: Academic/Nonprofit Terms; Industry Terms: Not Available to Industry
How to cite: pJOG298 was a gift from Johannes Stuttmann (Addgene plasmid # 105361 ; http://n2t.net/addgene:105361 ; RRID:Addgene_105361)
